>Addgene plasmid #224123 | pCMV-PE7-mutant (Q20A_Y23A_Y24F_F35A) | addgene full sequence | sequence record 442589 | Addgene NGS Result
GACATTGATTATTGACTAGTTATTAATAGTAATCAATTACGGGGTCATTAGTTCATAGCCCATATATGGA
GTTCCGCGTTACATAACTTACGGTAAATGGCCCGCCTGGCTGACCGCCCAACGACCCCCGCCCATTGACG
TCAATAATGACGTATGTTCCCATAGTAACGCCAATAGGGACTTTCCATTGACGTCAATGGGTGGAGTATT
TACGGTAAACTGCCCACTTGGCAGTACATCAAGTGTATCATATGCCAAGTACGCCCCCTATTGACGTCAA
TGACGGTAAATGGCCCGCCTGGCATTATGCCCAGTACATGACCTTATGGGACTTTCCTACTTGGCAGTAC
ATCTACGTATTAGTCATCGCTATTACCATGGTGATGCGGTTTTGGCAGTACATCAATGGGCGTGGATAGC
GGTTTGACTCACGGGGATTTCCAAGTCTCCACCCCATTGACGTCAATGGGAGTTTGTTTTGGCACCAAAA
TCAACGGGACTTTCCAAAATGTCGTAACAACTCCGCCCCATTGACGCAAATGGGCGGTAGGCGTGTACGG
TGGGAGGTCTATATAAGCAGAGCTGGTTTAGTGAACCGTCAGATCCGCTAGAGATCCGCGGCCGCTAATA
CGACTCACTATAGGGAGAGCCGCCACCATGAAACGGACAGCCGACGGAAGCGAGTTCGAGTCACCAAAGA
AGAAGCGGAAAGTCGACAAGAAGTACAGCATCGGCCTGGACATCGGCACCAACTCTGTGGGCTGGGCCGT
GATCACCGACGAGTACAAGGTGCCCAGCAAGAAATTCAAGGTGCTGGGCAACACCGACCGGCACAGCATC
AAGAAGAACCTGATCGGAGCCCTGCTGTTCGACAGCGGCGAAACAGCCGAGGCCACCCGGCTGAAGAGAA
CCGCCAGAAGAAGATACACCAGACGGAAGAACCGGATCTGCTATCTGCAAGAGATCTTCAGCAACGAGAT
GGCCAAGGTGGACGACAGCTTCTTCCACAGACTGGAAGAGTCCTTCCTGGTGGAAGAGGATAAGAAGCAC
GAGCGGCACCCCATCTTCGGCAACATCGTGGACGAGGTGGCCTACCACGAGAAGTACCCCACCATCTACC
ACCTGAGAAAGAAACTGGTGGACAGCACCGACAAGGCCGACCTGCGGCTGATCTATCTGGCCCTGGCCCA
CATGATCAAGTTCCGGGGCCACTTCCTGATCGAGGGCGACCTGAACCCCGACAACAGCGACGTGGACAAG
CTGTTCATCCAGCTGGTGCAGACCTACAACCAGCTGTTCGAGGAAAACCCCATCAACGCCAGCGGCGTGG
ACGCCAAGGCCATCCTGTCTGCCAGACTGAGCAAGAGCAGAAAGCTGGAAAATCTGATCGCCCAGCTGCC
CGGCGAGAAGAAGAATGGCCTGTTCGGAAACCTGATTGCCCTGAGCCTGGGCCTGACCCCCAACTTCAAG
AGCAACTTCGACCTGGCCGAGGATGCCAAACTGCAGCTGAGCAAGGACACCTACGACGACGACCTGGACA
ACCTGCTGGCCCAGATCGGCGACCAGTACGCCGACCTGTTTCTGGCCGCCAAGAACCTGTCCGACGCCAT
CCTGCTGAGCGACATCCTGAGAGTGAACACCGAGATCACCAAGGCCCCCCTGAGCGCCTCTATGATCAAG
AGATACGACGAGCACCACCAGGACCTGACCCTGCTGAAAGCTCTCGTGCGGCAGCAGCTGCCTGAGAAGT
ACAAAGAGATTTTCTTCGACCAGAGCAAGAACGGCTACGCCGGCTACATTGACGGCGGAGCCAGCCAGGA
AGAGTTCTACAAGTTCATCAAGCCCATCCTGGAAAAGATGGACGGCACCGAGGAACTGCTCGTGAAGCTG
AAGAGAGAGGACCTGCTGCGGAAGCAGCGGACCTTCGACAACGGCAGCATCCCCCACCAGATCCACCTGG
GAGAGCTGCACGCCATTCTGCGGCGGCAGGAAGATTTTTACCCATTCCTGAAGGACAACCGGGAAAAGAT
CGAGAAGATCCTGACCTTCCGCATCCCCTACTACGTGGGCCCTCTGGCCAGGGGAAACAGCAGATTCGCC
TGGATGACCAGAAAGAGCGAGGAAACCATCACCCCCTGGAACTTCGAGGAAGTGGTGGACAAGGGCGCTT
CCGCCCAGAGCTTCATCGAGCGGATGACCAACTTCGATAAGAACCTGCCCAACGAGAAGGTGCTGCCCAA
GCACAGCCTGCTGTACGAGTACTTCACCGTGTATAACGAGCTGACCAAAGTGAAATACGTGACCGAGGGA
ATGAGAAAGCCCGCCTTCCTGAGCGGCGAGCAGAAAAAGGCCATCGTGGACCTGCTGTTCAAGACCAACC
GGAAAGTGACCGTGAAGCAGCTGAAAGAGGACTACTTCAAGAAAATCGAGTGCTTCGACTCCGTGGAAAT
CTCCGGCGTGGAAGATCGGTTCAACGCCTCCCTGGGCACATACCACGATCTGCTGAAAATTATCAAGGAC
AAGGACTTCCTGGACAATGAGGAAAACGAGGACATTCTGGAAGATATCGTGCTGACCCTGACACTGTTTG
AGGACAGAGAGATGATCGAGGAACGGCTGAAAACCTATGCCCACCTGTTCGACGACAAAGTGATGAAGCA
GCTGAAGCGGCGGAGATACACCGGCTGGGGCAGGCTGAGCCGGAAGCTGATCAACGGCATCCGGGACAAG
CAGTCCGGCAAGACAATCCTGGATTTCCTGAAGTCCGACGGCTTCGCCAACAGAAACTTCATGCAGCTGA
TCCACGACGACAGCCTGACCTTTAAAGAGGACATCCAGAAAGCCCAGGTGTCCGGCCAGGGCGATAGCCT
GCACGAGCACATTGCCAATCTGGCCGGCAGCCCCGCCATTAAGAAGGGCATCCTGCAGACAGTGAAGGTG
GTGGACGAGCTCGTGAAAGTGATGGGCCGGCACAAGCCCGAGAACATCGTGATCGAAATGGCCAGAGAGA
ACCAGACCACCCAGAAGGGACAGAAGAACAGCCGCGAGAGAATGAAGCGGATCGAAGAGGGCATCAAAGA
GCTGGGCAGCCAGATCCTGAAAGAACACCCCGTGGAAAACACCCAGCTGCAGAACGAGAAGCTGTACCTG
TACTACCTGCAGAATGGGCGGGATATGTACGTGGACCAGGAACTGGACATCAACCGGCTGTCCGACTACG
ATGTGGACGCTATCGTGCCTCAGAGCTTTCTGAAGGACGACTCCATCGACAACAAGGTGCTGACCAGAAG
CGACAAGAACCGGGGCAAGAGCGACAACGTGCCCTCCGAAGAGGTCGTGAAGAAGATGAAGAACTACTGG
CGGCAGCTGCTGAACGCCAAGCTGATTACCCAGAGAAAGTTCGACAATCTGACCAAGGCCGAGAGAGGCG
GCCTGAGCGAACTGGATAAGGCCGGCTTCATCAAGAGACAGCTGGTGGAAACCCGGCAGATCACAAAGCA
CGTGGCACAGATCCTGGACTCCCGGATGAACACTAAGTACGACGAGAATGACAAGCTGATCCGGGAAGTG
AAAGTGATCACCCTGAAGTCCAAGCTGGTGTCCGATTTCCGGAAGGATTTCCAGTTTTACAAAGTGCGCG
AGATCAACAACTACCACCACGCCCACGACGCCTACCTGAACGCCGTCGTGGGAACCGCCCTGATCAAAAA
GTACCCTAAGCTGGAAAGCGAGTTCGTGTACGGCGACTACAAGGTGTACGACGTGCGGAAGATGATCGCC
AAGAGCGAGCAGGAAATCGGCAAGGCTACCGCCAAGTACTTCTTCTACAGCAACATCATGAACTTTTTCA
AGACCGAGATTACCCTGGCCAACGGCGAGATCCGGAAGCGGCCTCTGATCGAGACAAACGGCGAAACCGG
GGAGATCGTGTGGGATAAGGGCCGGGATTTTGCCACCGTGCGGAAAGTGCTGAGCATGCCCCAAGTGAAT
ATCGTGAAAAAGACCGAGGTGCAGACAGGCGGCTTCAGCAAAGAGTCTATCCTGCCCAAGAGGAACAGCG
ATAAGCTGATCGCCAGAAAGAAGGACTGGGACCCTAAGAAGTACGGCGGCTTCGACAGCCCCACCGTGGC
CTATTCTGTGCTGGTGGTGGCCAAAGTGGAAAAGGGCAAGTCCAAGAAACTGAAGAGTGTGAAAGAGCTG
CTGGGGATCACCATCATGGAAAGAAGCAGCTTCGAGAAGAATCCCATCGACTTTCTGGAAGCCAAGGGCT
ACAAAGAAGTGAAAAAGGACCTGATCATCAAGCTGCCTAAGTACTCCCTGTTCGAGCTGGAAAACGGCCG
GAAGAGAATGCTGGCCTCTGCCGGCGAACTGCAGAAGGGAAACGAACTGGCCCTGCCCTCCAAATATGTG
AACTTCCTGTACCTGGCCAGCCACTATGAGAAGCTGAAGGGCTCCCCCGAGGATAATGAGCAGAAACAGC
TGTTTGTGGAACAGCACAAGCACTACCTGGACGAGATCATCGAGCAGATCAGCGAGTTCTCCAAGAGAGT
GATCCTGGCCGACGCTAATCTGGACAAAGTGCTGTCCGCCTACAACAAGCACCGGGATAAGCCCATCAGA
GAGCAGGCCGAGAATATCATCCACCTGTTTACCCTGACCAATCTGGGAGCCCCTGCCGCCTTCAAGTACT
TTGACACCACCATCGACCGGAAGAGGTACACCAGCACCAAAGAGGTGCTGGACGCCACCCTGATCCACCA
GAGCATCACCGGCCTGTACGAGACACGGATCGACCTGTCTCAGCTGGGAGGTGACTCCGGCGGAAGCTCT
GGTGGCAGCAAGCGGACCGCCGACGGCTCTGAATTCGAGAGCCCTAAGAAGAAAAGAAAGGTGAGCGGAG
GCTCTAGCGGCGGAAGCACCCTGAACATTGAAGACGAGTATAGACTGCATGAAACAAGCAAGGAACCCGA
CGTGTCCCTGGGCTCCACCTGGCTGTCCGACTTTCCCCAGGCCTGGGCCGAGACAGGAGGAATGGGCCTG
GCCGTGCGGCAGGCACCCCTGATCATCCCTCTGAAGGCCACCTCTACACCCGTGAGCATCAAGCAGTACC
CTATGTCTCAGGAGGCCAGACTGGGCATCAAGCCTCACATCCAGAGGCTGCTGGACCAGGGCATCCTGGT
GCCATGCCAGAGCCCCTGGAACACACCACTGCTGCCCGTGAAGAAGCCAGGCACCAATGACTATAGACCC
GTGCAGGATCTGAGAGAGGTGAACAAGAGGGTGGAGGATATCCACCCCACCGTGCCCAACCCTTACAATC
TGCTGTCCGGCCTGCCCCCTTCTCACCAGTGGTATACAGTGCTGGACCTGAAGGATGCCTTCTTTTGTCT
GAGACTGCACCCTACCAGCCAGCCACTGTTCGCCTTTGAGTGGAGGGACCCTGAGATGGGCATCTCTGGC
CAGCTGACCTGGACACGCCTGCCTCAGGGCTTCAAGAATAGCCCAACACTGTTTAACGAGGCCCTGCACC
GCGACCTGGCAGATTTCCGGATCCAGCACCCAGATCTGATCCTGCTGCAGTACGTGGACGATCTGCTGCT
GGCCGCCACCAGCGAGCTGGATTGCCAGCAGGGAACACGCGCCCTGCTGCAGACCCTGGGAAACCTGGGA
TATAGGGCATCCGCCAAGAAGGCCCAGATCTGTCAGAAGCAGGTGAAGTACCTGGGCTATCTGCTGAAGG
AGGGCCAGAGATGGCTGACAGAGGCCAGGAAGGAGACAGTGATGGGCCAGCCAACACCCAAGACCCCAAG
ACAGCTGAGGGAGTTCCTGGGCAAAGCAGGATTTTGCAGGCTGTTCATCCCAGGATTCGCAGAGATGGCA
GCACCTCTGTACCCACTGACCAAGCCGGGCACCCTGTTTAATTGGGGCCCTGACCAGCAGAAGGCCTATC
AGGAGATCAAGCAGGCCCTGCTGACAGCACCAGCCCTGGGCCTGCCAGACCTGACCAAGCCTTTCGAGCT
GTTTGTGGATGAGAAGCAGGGCTACGCCAAGGGCGTGCTGACCCAGAAGCTGGGACCATGGAGACGGCCC
GTGGCCTATCTGTCCAAGAAGCTGGACCCAGTGGCAGCAGGATGGCCACCATGCCTGAGGATGGTGGCAG
CAATCGCCGTGCTGACAAAGGATGCCGGCAAGCTGACCATGGGACAGCCACTGGTCATCCTGGCACCACA
CGCAGTGGAGGCCCTGGTGAAGCAGCCTCCAGATCGCTGGCTGTCTAACGCCCGGATGACACACTACCAG
GCCCTGCTGCTGGACACCGATCGCGTGCAGTTTGGCCCTGTGGTGGCCCTGAATCCAGCCACCCTGCTGC
CTCTGCCAGAGGAGGGCCTGCAGCACAACTGTCTGGACATCCTGGCAGAGGCACACGGAACAAGGCCAGA
CCTGACCGATCAGCCCCTGCCTGACGCCGATCACACATGGTATACCGATGGAAGCTCCCTGCTGCAGGAG
GGCCAGAGGAAGGCAGGAGCAGCAGTGACCACAGAGACAGAAGTGATCTGGGCCAAGGCCCTGCCAGCAG
GCACATCCGCCCAGCGGGCCGAGCTGATCGCCCTGACCCAGGCCCTGAAGATGGCCGAGGGCAAGAAGCT
GAACGTGTACACAGACTCCAGATATGCCTTCGCCACCGCACACATCCACGGAGAGATCTACAGGCGCCGG
GGCTGGCTGACCTCTGAGGGCAAGGAGATCAAGAACAAGGATGAGATCCTGGCCCTGCTGAAGGCCCTGT
TTCTGCCCAAGCGGCTGAGCATCATCCACTGTCCTGGACACCAGAAGGGACACTCCGCCGAGGCAAGGGG
CAATCGGATGGCCGACCAGGCCGCCAGAAAGGCTGCTATTACTGAAACTCCCGACACTTCCACTCTGCTG
ATTGAAAACTCCTCCCCTTCCGGAGGATCTAGCGGAGGCTCCTCTGGCTCTGAGACACCTGGCACAAGCG
AGAGCGCAACACCTGAAAGCAGCGGGGGCAGCAGCGGGGGGTCAATGGCTGAAAATGGTGATAATGAAAA
GATGGCTGCCCTGGAGGCCAAAATCTGTCATGCCATTGAGGCCTTCTTTGGCGACTTCAATTTGCCACGG
GACAAGGCCCTAAAGGAACAGATAAAACTGGATGAAGGCTGGGTACCTTTGGAGATAATGATAAAATTCA
ACAGGTTGAACCGTCTAACAACAGACTTTAATGTAATTGTGGAAGCATTGAGCAAATCCAAGGCAGAACT
CATGGAAATCAGTGAAGATAAAACTAAAATCAGAAGGTCTCCAAGCAAACCCCTACCTGAAGTGACTGAT
GAGTATAAAAATGATGTAAAAAACAGATCTGTTTATATTAAAGGCTTCCCAACTGATGCAACTCTTGATG
ACATAAAAGAATGGTTAGAAGATAAAGGTCAAGTACTAAATATTCAGATGAGAAGAACATTGCATAAAGC
ATTTAAGGGATCAATTTTTGTTGTGTTTGATAGCATTGAATCTGCTAAGAAATTTGTAGAGACCCCTGGC
CAGAAGTACAAAGAAACAGACCTGCTAATACTTTTCAAGGACGATTACTTTGCCAAAAAAAATGAATCTG
GCGGCTCAAAAAGAACCGCCGACGGCAGCGAATTCGAGTCTCCCAAGAAGAAGAGGAAAGTCGGCTCTGG
CCCTGCCGCTAAGAGAGTGAAGCTGGACTAACCGGTCATCATCACCATCACCATTGAGTTTAAACCCGCT
GATCAGCCTCGACTGTGCCTTCTAGTTGCCAGCCATCTGTTGTTTGCCCCTCCCCCGTGCCTTCCTTGAC
CCTGGAAGGTGCCACTCCCACTGTCCTTTCCTAATAAAATGAGAAAATTGCATCGCATTGTCTGAGTAGG
TGTCATTCTATTCTGGGGGGTGGGGTGGGGCAGGACAGCAAGGGGGAGGATTGGGAAGACAATAGCAGGC
ATGCTGGGGATGCGGTGGGCTCTATGGCTTCTGAGGCGGAAAGAACCAGCTGGGGCTCGATACCGTCGAC
CTCTAGCTAGAGCTTGGCGTAATCATGGTCATAGCTGTTTCCTGTGTGAAATTGTTATCCGCTCACAATT
CCACACAACATACGAGCCGGAAGCATAAAGTGTAAAGCCTAGGGTGCCTAATGAGTGAGCTAACTCACAT
TAATTGCGTTGCGCTCACTGCCCGCTTTCCAGTCGGGAAACCTGTCGTGCCAGCTGCATTAATGAATCGG
CCAACGCGCGGGGAGAGGCGGTTTGCGTATTGGGCGCTCTTCCGCTTCCTCGCTCACTGACTCGCTGCGC
TCGGTCGTTCGGCTGCGGCGAGCGGTATCAGCTCACTCAAAGGCGGTAATACGGTTATCCACAGAATCAG
GGGATAACGCAGGAAAGAACATGTGAGCAAAAGGCCAGCAAAAGGCCAGGAACCGTAAAAAGGCCGCGTT
GCTGGCGTTTTTCCATAGGCTCCGCCCCCCTGACGAGCATCACAAAAATCGACGCTCAAGTCAGAGGTGG
CGAAACCCGACAGGACTATAAAGATACCAGGCGTTTCCCCCTGGAAGCTCCCTCGTGCGCTCTCCTGTTC
CGACCCTGCCGCTTACCGGATACCTGTCCGCCTTTCTCCCTTCGGGAAGCGTGGCGCTTTCTCATAGCTC
ACGCTGTAGGTATCTCAGTTCGGTGTAGGTCGTTCGCTCCAAGCTGGGCTGTGTGCACGAACCCCCCGTT
CAGCCCGACCGCTGCGCCTTATCCGGTAACTATCGTCTTGAGTCCAACCCGGTAAGACACGACTTATCGC
CACTGGCAGCAGCCACTGGTAACAGGATTAGCAGAGCGAGGTATGTAGGCGGTGCTACAGAGTTCTTGAA
GTGGTGGCCTAACTACGGCTACACTAGAAGAACAGTATTTGGTATCTGCGCTCTGCTGAAGCCAGTTACC
TTCGGAAAAAGAGTTGGTAGCTCTTGATCCGGCAAACAAACCACCGCTGGTAGCGGTGGTTTTTTTGTTT
GCAAGCAGCAGATTACGCGCAGAAAAAAAGGATCTCAAGAAGATCCTTTGATCTTTTCTACGGGGTCTGA
CACTCAGTGGAACGAAAACTCACGTTAAGGGATTTTGGTCATGAGATTATCAAAAAGGATCTTCACCTAG
ATCCTTTTAAATTAAAAATGAAGTTTTAAATCAATCTAAAGTATATATGAGTAAACTTGGTCTGACAGTT
ACCAATGCTTAATCAGTGAGGCACCTATCTCAGCGATCTGTCTATTTCGTTCATCCATAGTTGCCTGACT
CCCCGTCGTGTAGATAACTACGATACGGGAGGGCTTACCATCTGGCCCCAGTGCTGCAATGATACCGCGA
GACCCACGCTCACCGGCTCCAGATTTATCAGCAATAAACCAGCCAGCCGGAAGGGCCGAGCGCAGAAGTG
GTCCTGCAACTTTATCCGCCTCCATCCAGTCTATTAATTGTTGCCGGGAAGCTAGAGTAAGTAGTTCGCC
AGTTAATAGTTTGCGCAACGTTGTTGCCATTGCTACAGGCATCGTGGTGTCACGCTCGTCGTTTGGTATG
GCTTCATTCAGCTCCGGTTCCCAACGATCAAGGCGAGTTACATGATCCCCCATGTTGTGCAAAAAAGCGG
TTAGCTCCTTCGGTCCTCCGATCGTTGTCAGAAGTAAGTTGGCCGCAGTGTTATCACTCATGGTTATGGC
AGCACTGCATAATTCTCTTACTGTCATGCCATCCGTAAGATGCTTTTCTGTGACTGGTGAGTACTCAACC
AAGTCATTCTGAGAATAGTGTATGCGGCGACCGAGTTGCTCTTGCCCGGCGTCAATACGGGATAATACCG
CGCCACATAGCAGAACTTTAAAAGTGCTCATCATTGGAAAACGTTCTTCGGGGCGAAAACTCTCAAGGAT
CTTACCGCTGTTGAGATCCAGTTCGATGTAACCCACTCGTGCACCCAACTGATCTTCAGCATCTTTTACT
TTCACCAGCGTTTCTGGGTGAGCAAAAACAGGAAGGCAAAATGCCGCAAAAAAGGGAATAAGGGCGACAC
GGAAATGTTGAATACTCATACTCTTCCTTTTTCAATATTATTGAAGCATTTATCAGGGTTATTGTCTCAT
GAGCGGATACATATTTGAATGTATTTAGAAAAATAAACAAATAGGGGTTCCGCGCACATTTCCCCGAAAA
GTGCCACCTGACGTCGACGGATCGGGAGATCGATCTCCCGATCCCCTAGGGTCGACTCTCAGTACAATCT
GCTCTGATGCCGCATAGTTAAGCCAGTATCTGCTCCCTGCTTGTGTGTTGGAGGTCGCTGAGTAGTGCGC
GAGCAAAATTTAAGCTACAACAAGGCAAGGCTTGACCGACAATTGCATGAAGAATCTGCTTAGGGTTAGG
CGTTTTGCGCTGCTTCGCGATGTACGGGCCAGATATACGCGTT
Features (pLannotate 1.2.2; 17 found; start..end, strand, type, name):
      1..380     +  enhancer       CMV enhancer: human cytomegalovirus immediate early enhancer
    381..584     +  promoter       CMV promoter: human cytomegalovirus (CMV) immediate early promoter
    626..644     +  promoter       T7 promoter: promoter for bacteriophage T7 RNA polymerase
    715..4816    +  CDS            dCas9 (fragment): catalytically dead mutant of the Cas9 endonuclease from the Streptococcus pyogenes Type II CRISPR/Cas system RNA-guided DNA-binding protein that lacks endonuclease activity due to the D10A mutation in the RuvC catalytic domain and the N863A mutation in the HNH catalytic domain
   4918..6948    +  CDS            gag-pol (fragment): POL_MLVMS - Experimental evidence at protein level: Swiss-Prot protein existence level 1. [Integrase]: Catalyzes viral DNA integration into the host chromosome, by performing a series of DNA cutting and joining reactions. This enzyme activity takes place after virion entry into a cell and reverse transcription of the RNA genome in dsDNA. The first step in the integration process is 3' processing. This step requires a complex comprising the viral genome, matrix protein and integrase. This complex is called the pre-integration complex (PIC). The integrase protein removes 2 nucleotides from each
   7045..7626    +  CDS            SSB (fragment): LA_HUMAN - Experimental evidence at protein level: Swiss-Prot protein existence level 1. Binds to the 3' poly(U) terminus of nascent RNA polymerase III transcripts, protecting them from exonuclease digestion and facilitating their folding and maturation (PubMed:3192525, PubMed:2470590). In case of Coxsackievirus B3 infection, binds to the viral internal ribosome entry site (IRES) and stimulates the IRES- mediated translation (PubMed:12384597). From Homo sapiens (Human).
   7783..8007    +  polyA_signal   bGH poly(A) signal: bovine growth hormone polyadenylation signal
   8011..8032    +  promoter       SV40 promoter (fragment): SV40 enhancer and early promoter
   8037..8053    +  misc_feature   MCS (fragment): pBluescript multiple cloning site
   8102..8118    -  protein_bind   lac operator: The lac repressor binds to the lac operator to inhibit transcription in E. coli. This inhibition can be relieved by adding lactose or isopropyl-β-D-thiogalactopyranoside (IPTG). lac repressor encoded by lacI
   8126..8156    -  promoter       lac promoter: promoter for the E. coli lac operon
   8171..8192    -  protein_bind   CAP binding site: CAP binding activates transcription in the presence of cAMP. E. coli catabolite activator protein
   8205..8297    -  CDS            lacI (fragment): lac repressor; lacI; The lac repressor binds to the lac operator to inhibit transcription in E. coli. This inhibition can be relieved by adding lactose or isopropyl-β-D-thiogalactopyranoside (IPTG).
   8480..9068    -  rep_origin     ori: high-copy-number ColE1/pMB1/pBR322/pUC origin of replication
   9239..10099   -  CDS            AmpR: β-lactamase; bla; confers resistance to ampicillin, carbenicillin, and related antibiotics
  10100..10204   -  promoter       AmpR promoter: bla
  10275..10319   -  misc_feature   bom (fragment): basis of mobility region from pBR322
