[The description below was written by a language model from this plasmid's Addgene catalogue record and pLannotate feature annotations shown in this document.]
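Description:
pCMV-PE7-mutant (Q20A_Y23A_Y24F_F35A) is a 10,473 bp mammalian expression plasmid built on a pCMV backbone. It encodes a variant of the PE7 prime editor. In bacteria it replicates from a high-copy ColE1/pUC-type origin and is selected with ampicillin through the β-lactamase gene and its native promoter. The remaining backbone annotations (lac promoter/operator and CAP site, short lacI, MCS, SV40 promoter and bom fragments) are cloning-vector remnants with no evident role in expression of the insert. No mammalian selection marker is annotated, which fits transient transfection use.

The roughly 7.1 kb insert is a single open reading frame driven by the CMV immediate-early enhancer and promoter and terminated by the bovine growth hormone polyadenylation signal. A T7 promoter lies just upstream of the coding region. The fusion consists of Streptococcus pyogenes Cas9, an engineered Moloney murine leukemia virus reverse transcriptase and residues 1–194 of the human La protein (SSB). According to the catalogue record, it carries an SV40 bipartite NLS at the N terminus and SV40 bipartite and c-Myc NLSs at the C terminus. The automated annotation labels the Cas9 segment as a "dCas9 fragment" and the reverse transcriptase as a gag-pol fragment. These are similarity-based calls, and prime editors of the PEmax type generally use a Cas9 nickase rather than a dead enzyme.

La binds the 3′ poly(U) ends of RNA polymerase III transcripts and protects them from exonucleases. In PE7 this domain is fused to PEmax to improve prime editing. This version carries Q20A, Y23A, Y24F and F35A substitutions in the La domain. The record does not state their effect, but the construct presumably serves as a comparison control for unmutated PE7.
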