Addgene plasmid #224123: pCMV-PE7-mutant (Q20A_Y23A_Y24F_F35A)
Purpose: Mammalian expression of SpCas9 PE7 mutant prime editor (Q20A_Y23A_Y24F_F35A)
Depositing lab: Brittany Adamson. Publication: Improving prime editing with an endogenous small RNA-binding protein. Yan J, Oyler-Castrillo P, Ravisankar P, Ward CC, Levesque S, Jing Y, Simpson D, Zhao A, Li H, Yan W, Goudy L, Schmidt R, Solley SC, Gilbert LA, Chan MM, Bauer DE, Marson A, Parsons LR, Adamson B. Nature. 2024 Apr 3. doi: 10.1038/s41586-024-07259-6. PubMed 38570691.
Backbone
  Vector backbone: pCMV
  Backbone size w/o insert (bp): 3402
  Total vector size (bp): 10473
  Vector type: Mammalian Expression
Growth in bacteria
  Bacterial resistance: Ampicillin, 100 μg/mL
  Growth temperature: 37°C
  Growth strain: NEB Stable
  Copy number: High Copy
Gene/Insert
  Gene/Insert name: PE7-mutant (Q20A_Y23A_Y24F_F35A) (alt name: PEmax-La(SSB)1-194-mutant (Q20A_Y23A_Y24F_F35A))
  Species: H. sapiens (human), Synthetic; SpCas9 is from Streptococcus pyogenes; MMLV_RT is from the Moloney murine leukemia virus; La(SSB)1-194 is from Homo sapiens
  Insert size (bp): 7071
  Mutation: Q20A_Y23A_Y24F_F35A in La(SSB)1-194
  Promoter: CMV
  Tag / fusion protein: SV40 bpNLS (N terminal on insert); SV40 bpNLS (C terminal on insert); c-Myc NLS (C terminal on insert)
  Cloning method: Gibson Cloning
  Sequencing primers: 5′ CMV Forward, T7; 3′ BGHR
Terms and licenses: Academic/Nonprofit Terms; Industry Terms: Not Available to Industry
How to cite: pCMV-PE7-mutant (Q20A_Y23A_Y24F_F35A) was a gift from Brittany Adamson (Addgene plasmid # 224123 ; http://n2t.net/addgene:224123 ; RRID:Addgene_224123)
